Addgene plasmid #86557: pREPROII-attB
Purpose: Dox inducible expression of reprogramming factors (Klf4, Sox2, Oct4, & cMyc), integration via phiC31 attB sites, excision via Cre/loxP
Depositing lab: Ralf Kuehn. Depositing organization: Helmholtz Munich. Publication: Efficient generation of rat induced pluripotent stem cells using a non-viral inducible vector. Merkl C, Saalfrank A, Riesen N, Kuhn R, Pertek A, Eser S, Hardt MS, Kind A, Saur D, Wurst W, Iglesias A, Schnieke A. PLoS One. 2013;8(1):e55170. doi: 10.1371/journal.pone.0055170. Epub 2013 Jan 31. PubMed 23383095.
Backbone
  Vector backbone: Bluescript
  Backbone size w/o insert (bp): 2770
  Total vector size (bp): 14670
  Vector type: Mammalian Expression, Cre/Lox
Growth in bacteria
  Bacterial resistance: Ampicillin, 100 μg/mL
  Growth temperature: 37°C
  Growth strain: DH5alpha
  Copy number: High Copy
Gene/Insert 1
  Gene/Insert name: Oct4
  Species: M. musculus (mouse)
  Insert size (bp): 1056
  Entrez Gene: Pou5f1 (a.k.a. NF-A3, Oct-3, Oct-3/4, Oct-4, Oct3, Oct3/4, Oct4, Otf-3, Otf-4, Otf3, Otf3-rs7, Otf3g, Otf4)
  Cloning method: Gibson Cloning
  Sequencing primers: 5′ TRE-F
Gene/Insert 2
  Gene/Insert name: cMyc
  Species: M. musculus (mouse)
  Entrez Gene: Myc (a.k.a. Myc2, Niard, Nird, bHLHe39)
  Cloning method: Gibson Cloning
  Sequencing primers: 5′ n/a
Gene/Insert 3
  Gene/Insert name: Sox2
  Species: M. musculus (mouse)
  Entrez Gene: Sox2 (a.k.a. Sox-2, lcc, ysb)
  Cloning method: Gibson Cloning
  Sequencing primers: 5′ TRE-R
Gene/Insert 4
  Gene/Insert name: Kruppel-like factor 4 (alt name: Kruppel-like factor 4)
  Species: M. musculus (mouse)
  Entrez Gene: Klf4 (a.k.a. EZF, Gklf, Zie)
  Cloning method: Gibson Cloning
  Sequencing primers: 5′ n/a
Terms and licenses: Academic/Nonprofit Terms; Industry Terms: Not Available to Industry
How to cite: pREPROII-attB was a gift from Ralf Kuehn (Addgene plasmid # 86557 ; http://n2t.net/addgene:86557 ; RRID:Addgene_86557)
