[The description below was written by a language model from this plasmid's Addgene catalogue record and pLannotate feature annotations shown in this document.]
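Description:
pREPROII-attB is a 14.7 kb non-viral mammalian expression plasmid built on a Bluescript backbone and designed for doxycycline-inducible expression of the four mouse reprogramming factors Oct4 (Pou5f1), cMyc, Sox2 and Klf4. It is propagated in E. coli as a high-copy plasmid through its ColE1/pUC-type origin with ampicillin selection (AmpR), and it also retains the f1 origin and T7/T3 promoter remnants typical of Bluescript. Short annotated fragments of lacZα, lacI, CmR, str, TagRFP and SV40 sequences appear to be cloning remnants rather than functional units.

The core of the payload is a bidirectional Tet-responsive unit. A seven-copy tetO response element is flanked by minimal promoters pointing in opposite directions, each followed by a chimeric intron. One arm carries Oct4 followed by Myc, and the other carries Sox2 followed by Klf4, with each arm ending in a bGH polyadenylation signal. The two coding sequences in each arm are separated by only a short gap; the record does not state what linker joins them.

Downstream, a CAG-type promoter (CMV enhancer, chicken β-actin promoter and chimeric intron) constitutively drives rtTA-Advanced. This is followed by a picornaviral IRES and a TetR–KRAB silencer (tTS) and terminated by an SV40 poly(A) signal. This arrangement makes the vector self-contained: the silencer represses the tetO promoters without doxycycline, and rtTA activates them when the drug is added.

A minimal φC31 attB site allows integrase-mediated insertion into pseudo-attP sites in the host genome, and the loxP sites flanking it permit later Cre-mediated excision of the integrated vector. According to the record, the plasmid was used to generate rat induced pluripotent stem cells.
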