Features (pLannotate 1.2.2; 44 found; start..end, strand, type, name):
     27..45      +  promoter       T7 promoter: promoter for bacteriophage T7 RNA polymerase
    114..147     +  protein_bind   loxP: Cre-mediated recombination occurs in the 8-bp core sequence (GCATACAT). Cre recombinase
    199..232     +  protein_bind   attB: minimal attB site for the φC31 integrase (Groth et al., 2000) phage φC31 integrase
    245..262     -  misc_feature   MCS (fragment): pBluescript multiple cloning site
    269..302     +  protein_bind   loxP: Cre-mediated recombination occurs in the 8-bp core sequence (GCATACAT). Cre recombinase
    316..334     -  promoter       T7 promoter: promoter for bacteriophage T7 RNA polymerase
    382..403     -  promoter       SV40 promoter (fragment): SV40 enhancer and early promoter
    407..631     -  polyA_signal   bGH poly(A) signal: bovine growth hormone polyadenylation signal
    710..2086    -  CDS            Klf4: KLF4_MOUSE - Also known as Ezf, Gklf, Zie. Experimental evidence at protein level: Swiss-Prot protein existence level 1. Transcription factor; can act both as activator and as repressor. Binds the 5'-CACCC-3' core sequence. Binds to the promoter region of its own gene and can activate its own transcription. Regulates the expression of key transcription factors during embryonic development. Plays an important role in maintaining embryonic stem cells, and in preventing their differentiation. Required for establishing the barrier function of the skin and for postnatal maturation and maintenance o
   2141..3097    -  CDS            Sox2: SOX2_MOUSE - Also known as Sox-2. Experimental evidence at protein level: Swiss-Prot protein existence level 1. Transcription factor that forms a trimeric complex with POU5F1 (OCT3/4) on DNA and controls the expression of a number of genes involved in embryonic development such as YES1, FGF4, UTF1 and ZFP206 (PubMed:15863505, PubMed:17097055, PubMed:19740739). Binds to the proximal enhancer region of NANOG (PubMed:15863505). Critical for early embryogenesis and for embryonic stem cell pluripotency (By similarity). Downstream SRRT target that mediates the promotion of neural stem cell self-rene
   3183..3412    -  intron         chimeric intron: chimera between introns from adenovirus and immunoglobulin heavy chain genes
   3520..3565    -  promoter       TRE3GV promoter (fragment): 3rd-generation Tet-responsive promoter that can be activated by binding of Tet-On® 3G, optimized for retroviral and lentiviral vectors
   3579..3849    +  protein_bind   tetracycline response element: contains seven copies of the tetracycline operator tetO tetracycline repressor TetR
   3860..3877    +  misc_feature   MCS (fragment): pUC18/19 multiple cloning site
   3882..3920    +  promoter       minimal CMV promoter: human cytomegalovirus (CMV) immediate early promoter
   4059..4288    +  intron         chimeric intron: chimera between introns from adenovirus and immunoglobulin heavy chain genes
   4371..5426    +  CDS            Pou5f1: PO5F1_MOUSE - Also known as Oct-3, Oct-4, Otf-3, Otf3. Experimental evidence at protein level: Swiss-Prot protein existence level 1. Transcription factor that binds to the octamer motif (5'- ATTTGCAT-3') (PubMed:1972777, PubMed:1690859, PubMed:1967980, PubMed:17525163, PubMed:23376973). Forms a trimeric complex with SOX2 or SOX15 on DNA and controls the expression of a number of genes involved in embryonic development such as YES1, FGF4, UTF1 and ZFP206 (PubMed:15863505, PubMed:17097055, PubMed:17496161, PubMed:19740739). Critical for early embryogenesis and for embryonic stem cell pluripotenc
   5481..6797    +  CDS            Myc: MYC_MOUSE - Experimental evidence at protein level: Swiss-Prot protein existence level 1. Transcription factor that binds DNA in a non-specific manner, yet also specifically recognizes the core sequence 5'-CAC[GA]TG-3'. Activates the transcription of growth-related genes. Binds to the VEGFA promoter, promoting VEGFA production and subsequent sprouting angiogenesis. Regulator of somatic reprogramming, controls self-renewal of embryonic stem cells. Functions with TAF6L to activate target gene expression through RNA polymerase II pause release (PubMed:31005419). From Mus musculus (Mouse).
   6804..6877    +  CDS            TagRFP (fragment): monomeric derivative of red fluorescent protein from Entacmaea quadricolor (Merzlyak et al., 2007) mammalian codon-optimized
   6908..7132    +  polyA_signal   bGH poly(A) signal: bovine growth hormone polyadenylation signal
   7136..7157    +  promoter       SV40 promoter (fragment): SV40 enhancer and early promoter
   7184..7563    +  enhancer       CMV enhancer: human cytomegalovirus immediate early enhancer
   7565..7840    +  promoter       chicken β-actin promoter: No description available
   7841..8852    +  intron         chimeric intron: chimera between introns from chicken β-actin and rabbit β-globin
   8941..9687    +  CDS            rtTA-Advanced: improved tetracycline-controlled transactivator In the Tet-On® system, rtTA-Advanced binds to the Tet-responsive element and stimulates transcription only in the presence of tetracycline or doxycycline.
   9690..9780    +  ncRNA          Entero 5 CRE: Accession: RF00386 - Enterovirus 5' cloverleaf cis-acting replication element
  10078..10324   +  ncRNA          IRES Picorna: Accession: RF00229 - Picornavirus internal ribosome entry site (IRES)
  10341..10994   +  CDS            tTS (fragment): fusion of a hybrid tetracycline repressor TetR with a nuclear localization signal and a KRAB silencing domain silences Tet-responsive promoters in the absence but not the presence of doxycycline
  11100..11294   +  CDS            KRAB: Krüppel-associated box (KRAB) transcriptional repression domain from the human zinc finger protein ZNF10 (Margolin et al., 1994)
  11365..11499   -  polyA_signal   SV40 poly(A) signal: SV40 polyadenylation signal
  11522..11605   -  CDS            large T antigen (fragment): large T antigen from SV40 (simian virus 40)
  11599..11670   -  CDS            str (fragment): STR_KLEPN - Protein inferred from homology: Swiss-Prot protein existence level 3. The aminoglycoside phosphotransferases achieve inactivation of their antibiotic substrates by phosphorylation. From Klebsiella pneumoniae.
  11678..11706   +  promoter       cat promoter (fragment): promoter of the E. coli cat gene encoding chloramphenicol acetyltransferase
  11707..11820   +  CDS            CmR (fragment): chloramphenicol acetyltransferase; cat; confers resistance to chloramphenicol
  11883..11901   -  promoter       T3 promoter: promoter for bacteriophage T3 RNA polymerase
  11944..11966   -  protein_bind   lac operator (fragment): The lac repressor binds to the lac operator to inhibit transcription in E. coli. This inhibition can be relieved by adding lactose or isopropyl-β-D-thiogalactopyranoside (IPTG). lac repressor encoded by lacI
  11970..12000   -  promoter       lac promoter: promoter for the E. coli lac operon
  12015..12036   -  protein_bind   CAP binding site: CAP binding activates transcription in the presence of cAMP. E. coli catabolite activator protein
  12049..12141   -  CDS            lacI (fragment): lac repressor; lacI; The lac repressor binds to the lac operator to inhibit transcription in E. coli. This inhibition can be relieved by adding lactose or isopropyl-β-D-thiogalactopyranoside (IPTG).
  12324..12912   -  rep_origin     ori: high-copy-number ColE1/pMB1/pBR322/pUC origin of replication
  13083..13943   -  CDS            AmpR: β-lactamase; bla; confers resistance to ampicillin, carbenicillin, and related antibiotics
  13944..14048   -  promoter       AmpR promoter: bla
  14101..14529   -  rep_origin     f1 ori (sequence partly withheld): f1 bacteriophage origin of replication; arrow indicates direction of (+) strand synthesis
  14534..19      -  CDS            lacZα (fragment) (across the origin): LacZα fragment of β-galactosidase; lacZ fragment
>Addgene plasmid #86557 | pREPROII-attB | depositor full sequence | sequence record 168723 | pREPROII-attB sequence 14670 bps
GTAAAACGACGGCCAGTGAGCGCGCGTAATACGACTCACTATAGGGCGAATTGGAGCTCGCGATCGCATT
ACCCTGTTATCCCTAGTCGACAAGCGATCGCGGCCGGGTCGACATAACTTCGTATAGCATACATTATACG
AAGTTATCCGGCCAAGGCCCGCGGGGCCACTAGTTCTAGAGCGATCCCCGCGGTGCGGGTGCCAGGGCGT
GCCCTTGGGCTCCCCGGGCGCGTACTCCACGGATCGCCACCGCGGTGGAGCTGTCGACATAACTTCGTAT
AGCATACATTATACGAAGTTATAGCTCCAATTCGCCCTATAGTGAGTCGTATTACGCGCGTCGACATTAC
CCTGTTATCCCTAGGCGCGCCGTCGACGCCCCAGCTGGTTCTTTCCGCCTCAGAAGCCATAGAGCCCACC
GCATCCCCAGCATGCCTGCTATTGTCTTCCCAATCCTCCCCCTTGCTGTCCTGCCCCACCCCACCCCCCA
GAATAGAATGACACCTACTCAGACAATGCGATGCAATTTCCTCATTTTATTAGGAAAGGACAGTGGGAGT
GGCACCTTCCAGGGTCAAGGAAGGCACGGGGGAGGGGCAAACAACAGATGGCTGGCAACTAGAAGGCACA
GTCGAGGCTGATCAGCGTCGAGCGGCCGGCCTTAAAAGTGCCTCTTCATGTGTAAGGCAAGGTGGTCCGA
CCTGGAAAAGGCCCTGTCGCACTTCTGGCACTGAAAGGGCCGGTGCCCTGTGTGTTTGCGGTAGTGCCTG
GTCAGTTCATCCGAGCGGGCGAATTTCCACCCACAGCCGTCCCAGTCACAGTGGTAAGGTTTCTCGCCTG
TGTGAGTTCGCAGGTGTGCCTTGAGATGAGAACTCTTGGTATAGGTTTTGCCACAGCCTGCATAGTCACA
AGTGTGGGTGGCTGTTCTTTTCCGGGGCCACGACCTTCTTCCCCTCTTTGGCTTGGGCTCCTCTGGCAGG
CAGGAACCCGGTGGCATGAGCTCTTGATAATGGAGAGAGGGGACTTGTGACTGCATCTGGTCTGGCAGGA
AAGGAGGGTAGTTGGGCCCCGGATGGGGATGGAATCCTGGGGGAAGAGGCAGGCCAGGGTGACAGTCCCT
GCTGTTCAGCAGTTCCTCGGGACTCAGTGTAGGGGTAGTCCTGGTGGGGAGCTGCCGCCCCAGGGGGAAG
TCGTGTGTGTTGGGCCGGTGGCCGTTGCTGAGCTGGGGTCCAGCGCTCAAATGGGCCTCTAGGGACCGGC
TGACCGTGCAGGACGGGACCGCCTCTTGCTTAATCTTGGGGCACATGCGCGGCGGGCCACCGCTGTAGGG
CGCCACTACCACGGGGTGGCTGCCGTCTGGGCTTCCTTTGCTAACACTGATGACCGAAGGGCTGCTGTAC
TCGCTGCCAGGGGTGGTCAGAGACGCCTTCAGCACAAACTTGCCCATCAGCCCGCCACCTGGCGGCTGAG
GCTGCTGTGGCGGAATGTATACTGGGTCCAACTCCGGCCGCAGGAGCTCAGCCACGAAGCCGCCCGAGGG
GCTCACGTCATTGATGTCCGCCAGGTTGAAGGGGGCCGTGGGAGGTGGCGCAGATTCTCGGCTGTAGAGG
AGCCCTCCACCTGTGTTGCTGGCAGCCACGCCCGGGTCACCCCCGGCCCGGATCGGATAGCTGAAGCTGC
AGGTGGAGGGCGCGCTGGCAGGGCCGCTGCTCGCTGGGGAAGACGAGGATGAAGCTGACGCCGAGGTGGT
CACGGTGGCGGCCACCGATTCCTGGTGGGTTAGCGAGTTGGAAAGGATAAAGTCTAGGTCCAGGAGGTCG
TTGAACTCCTCGGTCTCCCTCCGGGCTAGGAGGGCCGGGTTGTTACTGCTGCAAGCTGCACCAGCTCCGC
CACTCTCCAGGTCTGTGGCCACCGTCGCCGCCAGGTCGTAGGGGCGGCCGGGAAGTGGGGGAAGTCGCTT
CATGTGAGAGAGTTCCTCACGCCAACGGTTAGTCGGGGCACCTGCTGGACGCAGTGTCTTCTCCCTTCCC
GCCGGGCCGGACGCGAACGTGGAGAAGGACGGGAGCAGAGCGTCGCTGACAGCCATAGGGCCGGGATTCT
CCTCCACGTCACCGCATGTTAGAAGACTTCCTCTGCCCTCCATGTGCGACAGGGGCAGTGTGCCGTTAAT
GGCCGTGCCGGGCACCGGGCCGCTCTGGTAGTGCTGGGCCATGTGCAGTCTACTGGGCGCAGCGGGCTCC
GGCACCTCGGCGCCGGGGAGGTACATGCTGATCATGTCCCGGAGGTCCCCGGCCTGGCAGGGCGCCCTGG
AGTGGGAGGAAGAGGTAACCACGGGGGGGCTGGAGCTGGCCTCGGACTTGACCACAGAGCCCATGGAGCC
CAGCGCCATACCGGGGGTGCCCTGCTGCGAGTAGGACATGCTGTAGGTGGGCGAGCCGTTCATGTAGGTC
TGCGAGCTGGTCATGGAGTTGTACTGCAGGGCGCTGACGTCGTAGCGGTGCATCGGTTGCATCTGTGCCG
CGCCGTGAGCGTTGAGGCCCGGGTGCTGCGGGTAGCCCAGCTGCTCCTGCATCATGCTGTAGCTGCCGTT
GCTCCAGCCGTTCATGTGCGCGTAGCTGTCCATGCGCTGGTTCACGCCCGCACCCAGGCCGGCGCCCACC
CCAACCCCGCTCGCCATGCTGTTCCCGCCGGGGGCCAGCAAGCCTCCGGGAAGCGTGTACTTATCCTTCT
TCATGAGCGTCTTGGTTTTCCGCCGCGGCCGGTATTTATAATCCGGGTGCTCCTTCATGTGCAGAGCGCG
CAGCCGCTTGGCCTCGTCGATGAACGGCCGCTTCTCGGTCTCGGACAAAAGTTTCCACTCCGCGCCCAGG
CGCTTGCTGATCTCCGAGTTGTGCATCTTGGGGTTCTCCTGGGCCATCTTACGCCGCTGCCCCCGGGACC
ATACCATGAAGGCGTTCATGGGCCTCTTGACGCGGTCCGGGCTGTTCTTCTGGTTGCCGCCGGTCGCCGC
CGCCGTGGCGTTGCCTCCTCCGCCGCCGCCCCCCGAAGCTTGCTGCGGGCCCGGCGGCTTCAGCTCCGTC
TCCATCATGTTATACATCATGGTGGCGGCGGCCGGCCGCCAGTGTGATGGATGGATATCCGCAGGATCCG
CTTGGGCTGCAGTTGGACCTGGGAGTGGACACCTGTGGAGAGAAAGGCAAAGTGGATGTCATTGTCACTC
AAGTGTATGGCCAGATCTCAAGCCTGCCACACCTCAAGCTTGACAACAAAAAGATTGTCTTTTCTGACCA
GATGGACGCGGCCACCCTCAAAGGCATCACCGCGGGCCAGGTGAATATCAAATCCTCCTCGTTTTTGGAA
ACTGACAATCTTAGCGCAGAAGTCATGCCCGCTTTTGAGAGGGAGTACTCACCCCAACAGCTGGCCCTCG
CAGACAGCGAATTGTCGACGAATTCGGGGCCGCGGAGGCTGGATCGGTCCCGGTGTCTTCTATGGAGGTC
AAAACAGCGTGGATGGCGTCTCCAGGCGATCTGACGGTTCACTAAACGAGCTCTGCTTATATAGGTCGAG
TTTACCACTCCCTATCAGTGATAGAGAAAAGTGAAAGTCGAGTTTACCACTCCCTATCAGTGATAGAGAA
AAGTGAAAGTCGAGTTTACCACTCCCTATCAGTGATAGAGAAAAGTGAAAGTCGAGTTTACCACTCCCTA
TCAGTGATAGAGAAAAGTGAAAGTCGAGTTTACCACTCCCTATCAGTGATAGAGAAAAGTGAAAGTCGAG
TTTACCACTCCCTATCAGTGATAGAGAAAAGTGAAAGTCGAGTTTACCACTCCCTATCAGTGATAGAGAA
AAGTGAAAGTCGAGCTCGGTACCCGGGTCGAGGTAGGCGTGTACGGTGGGAGGCCTATATAAGCAGAGCT
CGTTTAGTGAACCGTCAGATCGCCTGGAGACGCCATCCACGCTGTTTTGACCTCCATAGAAGACACCGGG
ACCGATCCAGCCTCCGCGGCCCCGAATTCTTAATTAAAATTCGCTGTCTGCGAGGGCCAGCTGTTGGGGT
GAGTACTCCCTCTCAAAAGCGGGCATGACTTCTGCGCTAAGATTGTCAGTTTCCAAAAACGAGGAGGATT
TGATATTCACCTGGCCCGCGGTGAGGCCTTTGAGGGTGGCCGCGTCCATCTGGTCAGAAAAGACAATCTT
TTTGTTGTCAAGCTTGAGGTGTGGCAGGCTTGAGATCTGGCCATACACTTGAGTGACAATGACATCCACT
TTGCCTTTCTCTCCACAGGTGTCCACTCCCAGGTCCAACTGCAGCCCAAGCGGATCCTGCGGATATCCAT
CCATCACACTGGCGGCCGGCCGCCGCCACCATGGCTGGACACCTGGCTTCAGACTTCGCCTTCTCACCCC
CACCAGGTGGGGGTGATGGGTCAGCAGGGCTGGAGCCGGGCTGGGTGGATCCTCGAACCTGGCTAAGCTT
CCAAGGGCCTCCAGGTGGGCCTGGAATCGGACCAGGCTCAGAGGTATTGGGGATCTCCCCATGTCCGCCC
GCATACGAGTTCTGCGGAGGGATGGCATACTGTGGACCTCAGGTTGGACTGGGCCTAGTCCCCCAAGTTG
GCGTGGAGACTTTGCAGCCTGAGGGCCAGGCAGGAGCACGAGTGGAAAGCAACTCAGAGGGAACCTCCTC
TGAGCCCTGTGCCGACCGCCCCAATGCCGTGAAGTTGGAGAAGGTGGAACCAACTCCCGAGGAGTCCCAG
GACATGAAAGCCCTGCAGAAGGAGCTAGAACAGTTTGCCAAGCTGCTGAAGCAGAAGAGGATCACCTTGG
GGTACACCCAGGCCGACGTGGGGCTCACCCTGGGCGTTCTCTTTGGAAAGGTGTTCAGCCAGACCACCAT
CTGTCGCTTCGAGGCCTTGCAGCTCAGCCTTAAGAACATGTGTAAGCTGCGGCCCCTGCTGGAGAAGTGG
GTGGAGGAAGCCGACAACAATGAGAACCTTCAGGAGATATGCAAATCGGAGACCCTGGTGCAGGCCCGGA
AGAGAAAGCGAACTAGCATTGAGAACCGTGTGAGGTGGAGTCTGGAGACCATGTTTCTGAAGTGCCCGAA
GCCCTCCCTACAGCAGATCACTCACATCGCCAATCAGCTTGGGCTAGAGAAGGATGTGGTTCGAGTATGG
TTCTGTAACCGGCGCCAGAAGGGCAAAAGATCAAGTATTGAGTATTCCCAACGAGAAGAGTATGAGGCTA
CAGGGACACCTTTCCCAGGGGGGGCTGTATCCTTTCCTCTGCCCCCAGGTCCCCACTTTGGCACCCCAGG
CTATGGAAGCCCCCACTTCACCACACTCTACTCAGTCCCTTTTCCTGAGGGCGAGGCCTTTCCCTCTGTT
CCCGTCACTGCTCTGGGCTCTCCCATGCATTCAAACGAGGGCAGAGGAAGTCTTCTAACATGCGGTGACG
TGGAGGAGAATCCCGGCCCTATGCCCCTCAACGTGAACTTCACCAACAGGAACTATGACCTCGACTACGA
CTCCGTACAGCCCTATTTCATCTGCGACGAGGAAGAGAATTTCTATCACCAGCAACAGCAGAGCGAGCTG
CAGCCGCCCGCGCCCAGTGAGGATATCTGGAAGAAATTCGAGCTGCTTCCCACCCCGCCCCTGTCCCCGA
GCCGCCGCTCCGGGCTCTGCTCTCCATCCTATGTTGCGGTCGCTACGTCCTTCTCCCCAAGGGAAGACGA
TGACGGCGGCGGTGGCAACTTCTCCACCGCCGATCAGCTGGAGATGATGACCGAGTTACTTGGAGGAGAC
ATGGTGAACCAGAGCTTCATCTGCGATCCTGACGACGAGACCTTCATCAAGAACATCATCATCCAGGACT
GTATGTGGAGCGGTTTCTCAGCCGCTGCCAAGCTGGTCTCGGAGAAGCTGGCCTCCTACCAGGCTGCGCG
CAAAGACAGCACCAGCCTGAGCCCCGCCCGCGGGCACAGCGTCTGCTCCACCTCCAGCCTGTACCTGCAG
GACCTCACCGCCGCCGCGTCCGAGTGCATTGACCCCTCAGTGGTCTTTCCCTACCCGCTCAACGACAGCA
GCTCGCCCAAATCCTGTACCTCGTCCGATTCCACGGCCTTCTCTCCTTCCTCGGACTCGCTGCTGTCCTC
CGAGTCCTCCCCACGGGCCAGCCCTGAGCCCCTAGTGCTGCATGAGGAGACACCGCCCACCACCAGCAGC
GACTCTGAAGAAGAGCAAGAAGATGAGGAAGAAATTGATGTGGTGTCTGTGGAGAAGAGGCAAACCCCTG
CCAAGAGGTCGGAGTCGGGCTCATCTCCATCCCGAGGCCACAGCAAACCTCCGCACAGCCCACTGGTCCT
CAAGAGGTGCCACGTCTCCACTCACCAGCACAACTACGCCGCACCCCCCTCCACAAGGAAGGACTATCCA
GCTGCCAAGAGGGCCAAGTTGGACAGTGGCAGGGTCCTGAAGCAGATCAGCAACAACCGCAAGTGCTCCA
GCCCCAGGTCCTCAGACACGGAGGAAAACGACAAGAGGCGGACACACAACGTCTTGGAACGTCAGAGGAG
GAACGAGCTGAAGCGCAGCTTTTTTGCCCTGCGTGACCAGATCCCTGAATTGGAAAACAACGAAAAGGCC
CCCAAGGTAGTGATCCTCAAAAAAGCCACCGCCTACATCCTGTCCATTCAAGCAGACGAGCACAAGCTCA
CCTCTGAAAAGGACTTATTGAGGAAACGACGAGAACAGTTGAAACACAAACTCGAACAGCTTCGAAACTC
TGGTGCATAATAAACGTCGAGCAGCACGAGGTGGCTGTGGCCAGATACTGCGACCTCCCTAGCAAACTGG
GGCACAAACTTAATTGAGGCCGGCCGCTCGACGCTGATCAGCCTCGACTGTGCCTTCTAGTTGCCAGCCA
TCTGTTGTTTGCCCCTCCCCCGTGCCTTCCTTGACCCTGGAAGGTGCCACTCCCACTGTCCTTTCCTAAT
AAAATGAGGAAATTGCATCGCATTGTCTGAGTAGGTGTCATTCTATTCTGGGGGGTGGGGTGGGGCAGGA
CAGCAAGGGGGAGGATTGGGAAGACAATAGCAGGCATGCTGGGGATGCGGTGGGCTCTATGGCTTCTGAG
GCGGAAAGAACCAGCTGGGGCTTAATTAAGGCGCGCCGGATTCGACATTGATTATTGACTAGTTATTAAT
AGTAATCAATTACGGGGTCATTAGTTCATAGCCCATATATGGAGTTCCGCGTTACATAACTTACGGTAAA
TGGCCCGCCTGGCTGACCGCCCAACGACCCCCGCCCATTGACGTCAATAATGACGTATGTTCCCATAGTA
ACGCCAATAGGGACTTTCCATTGACGTCAATGGGTGGAGTATTTACGGTAAACTGCCCACTTGGCAGTAC
ATCAAGTGTATCATATGCCAAGTACGCCCCCTATTGACGTCAATGACGGTAAATGGCCCGCCTGGCATTA
TGCCCAGTACATGACCTTATGGGACTTTCCTACTTGGCAGTACATCTACGTATTAGTCATCGCTATTACC
ATGGTCGAGGTGAGCCCCACGTTCTGCTTCACTCTCCCCATCTCCCCCCCCTCCCCACCCCCAATTTTGT
ATTTATTTATTTTTTAATTATTTTGTGCAGCGATGGGGGCGGGGGGGGGGGGGGCGCGCGCCAGGCGGGG
CGGGGCGGGGCGAGGGGCGGGGCGGGGCGAGGCGGAGAGGTGCGGCGGCAGCCAATCAGAGCGGCGCGCT
CCGAAAGTTTCCTTTTATGGCGAGGCGGCGGCGGCGGCGGCCCTATAAAAAGCGAAGCGCGCGGCGGGCG
GGAGTCGCTGCGTTGCCTTCGCCCCGTGCCCCGCTCCGCGCCGCCTCGCGCCGCCCGCCCCGGCTCTGAC
TGACCGCGTTACTCCCACAGGTGAGCGGGCGGGACGGCCCTTCTCCTCCGGGCTGTAATTAGCGCTTGGT
TTAATGACGGCTCGTTTCTTTTCTGTGGCTGCGTGAAAGCCTTAAAGGGCTCCGGGAGGGCCCTTTGTGC
GGGGGGGAGCGGCTCGGGGGGTGCGTGCGTGTGTGTGTGCGTGGGGAGCGCCGCGTGCGGCCCGCGCTGC
CCGGCGGCTGTGAGCGCTGCGGGCGCGGCGCGGGGCTTTGTGCGCTCCGCGTGTGCGCGAGGGGAGCGCG
GCCGGGGGCGGTGCCCCGCGGTGCGGGGGGGCTGCGAGGGGAACAAAGGCTGCGTGCGGGGTGTGTGCGT
GGGGGGGTGAGCAGGGGGTGTGGGCGCGGCGGTCGGGCTGTAACCCCCCCCTGCACCCCCCTCCCCGAGT
TGCTGAGCACGGCCCGGCTTCGGGTGCGGGGCTCCGTGCGGGGCGTGGCGCGGGGCTCGCCGTGCCGGGC
GGGGGGTGGCGGCAGGTGGGGGTGCCGGGCGGGGCGGGGCCGCCTCGGGCCGGGGAGGGCTCGGGGGAGG
GGCGCGGCGGCCCCGGAGCGCCGGCGGCTGTCGAGGCGCGGCGAGCCGCAGCCATTGCCTTTTATGGTAA
TCGTGCGAGAGGGCGCAGGGACTTCCTTTGTCCCAAATCTGTGCGGAGCCGAAATCTGGGAGGCGCCGCC
GCACCCCCTCTAGCGGGCGCGGGGCGAAGCGGTGCGGCGCCGGCAGGAAGGAAATGGGCGGGGAGGGCCT
TCGTGCGTCGCCGCGCCGCCGTCCCCTTCTCCCTCTCCAGCCTCGGGGCTGTCCGCGGGGGGACGGCTGC
CTTCGGGGGGGACGGGGCAGGGCGGGGTTCGGCTTCTGGCGTGTGACCGGCGGCTCTAGAGCCTCTGCTA
ACCATGTTCATGCCTTCTTCTTTTTCCTACAGCTCCTGGGCAACGTGCTGGTTATTGTGCTGTCTCATCA
TTTTGGCAAAGAATTCGTCGACGGGATCCTGGCCAGCTAGCGAATTCACCATGTCTAGACTGGACAAGAG
CAAAGTCATAAACGGCGCTCTGGAATTACTCAATGGAGTCGGTATCGAAGGCCTGACGACAAGGAAACTC
GCTCAAAAGCTGGGAGTTGAGCAGCCTACCCTGTACTGGCACGTGAAGAACAAGCGGGCCCTGCTCGATG
CCCTGCCAATCGAGATGCTGGACAGGCATCATACCCACTTCTGCCCCCTGGAAGGCGAGTCATGGCAAGA
CTTTCTGCGGAACAACGCCAAGTCATTCCGCTGTGCTCTCCTCTCACATCGCGACGGGGCTAAAGTGCAT
CTCGGCACCCGCCCAACAGAGAAACAGTACGAAACCCTGGAAAATCAGCTCGCGTTCCTGTGTCAGCAAG
GCTTCTCCCTGGAGAACGCACTGTACGCTCTGTCCGCCGTGGGCCACTTTACACTGGGCTGCGTATTGGA
GGAACAGGAGCATCAAGTAGCAAAAGAGGAAAGAGAGACACCTACCACCGATTCTATGCCCCCACTTCTG
AGACAAGCAATTGAGCTGTTCGACCGGCAGGGAGCCGAACCTGCCTTCCTTTTCGGCCTGGAACTAATCA
TATGTGGCCTGGAGAAACAGCTAAAGTGCGAAAGCGGCGGGCCGGCCGACGCCCTTGACGATTTTGACTT
AGACATGCTCCCAGCCGATGCCCTTGACGACTTTGACCTTGATATGCTGCCTGCTGACGCTCTTGACGAT
TTTGACCTTGACATGCTCCCCGGGTAACTATTAAAACAGCTCTGGGGTTGTACCCACCCCAGAGGCCCAC
GTGGCGGCTAGTACTCCGGTATTGCGGTACCCTTGTACGCCTGTTTTATACTCCCTTCCCGTAACTTAGA
CGCACAAAACCAAGTTCAATAGAAGGGGGTACAAACCAGTACCACCACGAACAAGCACTTCTGTTTCCCC
GGTGATGTCGTATAGACTGCTTGCGTGGTTGAAAGCGACGGATCCGTTATCCGCTTATGTACTTCGAGAA
GCCCAGTACCACCTCGGAATCTTCGATGCGTTGCGCTCAGCACTCAACCCCAGAGTGTAGCTTAGGCTGA
TGAGTCTGGACATCCCTCACCGGTGACGGTGGTCCAGGCTGCGTTGGCGGCCTACCTATGGCTAACGCCA
TGGGACGCTAGTTGTGAACAAGGTGTGAAGAGCCTATTGAGCTACATAAGAATCCTCCGGCCCCTGAATG
CGGCTAATCCCAACCTCGGAGCAGGTGGTCACAAACCAGTGATTGGCCTGTCGTAACGCGCAAGTCCGTG
GCGGAACCGACTACTTTGGGTGTCCGTGTTTCCTTTTATTTTATTGTGGCTGCTTATGGTGACAATCACA
GATTGTTATCATAAAGCGAATTGGATTCCCGGGTAACTAAGTAAGGATCCATGTCTAGATTAGATAAAAG
TAAAGTGATTAACAGCGCATTAGAGCTGCTTAATGAGGTCGGAATCGAAGGTTTAACAACCCGTAAACTC
GCCCAGAAGCTTGGTGTAGAGCAGCCTACATTGTATTGGCATGTAAAAAATAAGCGGGCCCTTATGAACA
TGCTTTCAGAGGCAATACTGGCGAAGCATCACACCCGTTCAGCACCGTTACCGACTGAGAGTTGGCAGCA
GTTTCTCCAGGAAAATGCTCTGAGTTTCCGTAAAGCATTACTGGTCCATCGTGATGGAGCCCGATTGCAT
ATAGGGACCTCTCCTACGCCCCCCCAGTTTGAACAAGCAGAGGCGCAACTACGCTGTCTATGCGATGCAG
GGTTTTCGGTCGAGGAGGCTCTTTTCATTCTGCAATCTATCAGCCATTTTACGTTGGGTGCAGTATTAGA
GGAGCAAGCAACAAACCAGATAGAAAATAATCATGTGATAGACGCTGCACCACCATTATTACAAGAGGCA
TTTAATATTCAGGCGAGAACCTCTGCTGAAATGGCCTTCCATTTCGGGCTGAAATCATTAATATTTGGAT
TTTCTGCACAGTTAGATGAAAAAAAGCATACACCCATTGAGGATGGTAATAAATCGCCAAAAAAGAAGAG
AAAGGTCGACGGCGGTGGTGCTTTGTCTCCTCAGCACTCTGCTGTCACTCAAGGAAGTATCATCAAGAAC
AAGGAGGGCATGGATGCTAAGTCACTAACTGCCTGGTCCCGGACACTGGTGACCTTCAAGGATGTATTTG
TGGACTTCACCAGGGAGGAGTGGAAGCTGCTGGACACTGCTCAGCAGATCGTGTACAGAAATGTGATGCT
GGAGAACTATAAGAACCTGGTTTCCTTGGGTTATCAGCTTACTAAGCCAGATGTGATCCTCCGGTTGGAG
AAGGGAGAAGAGCCCTGGCTGGTGGAGAGAGAAATTCACCAAGAGACCCATCCTGATTCAGAGACTGCAT
TTGAAATCAAATCATCAGTTTAAAGATCCAGACATGATAAGATACATTGATGAGTTTGGACAAACCACAA
CTAGAATGCAGTGAAAAAAATGCTTTATTTGTGAAATTTGTGATGCTATTGCTTTATTTGTAACCATTAT
AAGCTGCAATAAACAAGTTAACAACAACAATTGCATTCATTTTATGTTTCAGGTTCAGGGGGAGGTGTGG
GAGGTTTTTTAAAGCAAGTAAAACCTCTACAAATGTGGTATGGCTGATTATGATCCTGCAAGCCTCGTCG
TCCTGGCCGGACCACGCTATCTGTGCAAGGTCCCCGGCCCCGGACGCGCGAGCTTGGCGAGATTTTCAGG
AGCTAAGGAAGCTAAAATGGAGAAAAAAATCACTGGATATACCACCGTTGATATATCCCAATGGCATCGT
AAAGAACATTTTGAGGCATTTCAGTCAGTTGCTCAATGTACCTATAACCAGACCGTTCAGTTGCGGCCGC
TAACTATAACGGTCCTAAGGTAGCGAGCGATCGCGGTACCCAGCTTTTGTTCCCTTTAGTGAGGGTTAAT
TGCGCGCTTGGCGTAATCATGGTCATAGCTGTTTCCTGTGTGAAATTGTTATCCGCTCACAATTCCACAC
AACATACGAGCCGGAAGCATAAAGTGTAAAGCCTGGGGTGCCTAATGAGTGAGCTAACTCACATTAATTG
CGTTGCGCTCACTGCCCGCTTTCCAGTCGGGAAACCTGTCGTGCCAGCTGCATTAATGAATCGGCCAACG
CGCGGGGAGAGGCGGTTTGCGTATTGGGCGCTCTTCCGCTTCCTCGCTCACTGACTCGCTGCGCTCGGTC
GTTCGGCTGCGGCGAGCGGTATCAGCTCACTCAAAGGCGGTAATACGGTTATCCACAGAATCAGGGGATA
ACGCAGGAAAGAACATGTGAGCAAAAGGCCAGCAAAAGGCCAGGAACCGTAAAAAGGCCGCGTTGCTGGC
GTTTTTCCATAGGCTCCGCCCCCCTGACGAGCATCACAAAAATCGACGCTCAAGTCAGAGGTGGCGAAAC
CCGACAGGACTATAAAGATACCAGGCGTTTCCCCCTGGAAGCTCCCTCGTGCGCTCTCCTGTTCCGACCC
TGCCGCTTACCGGATACCTGTCCGCCTTTCTCCCTTCGGGAAGCGTGGCGCTTTCTCATAGCTCACGCTG
TAGGTATCTCAGTTCGGTGTAGGTCGTTCGCTCCAAGCTGGGCTGTGTGCACGAACCCCCCGTTCAGCCC
GACCGCTGCGCCTTATCCGGTAACTATCGTCTTGAGTCCAACCCGGTAAGACACGACTTATCGCCACTGG
CAGCAGCCACTGGTAACAGGATTAGCAGAGCGAGGTATGTAGGCGGTGCTACAGAGTTCTTGAAGTGGTG
GCCTAACTACGGCTACACTAGAAGGACAGTATTTGGTATCTGCGCTCTGCTGAAGCCAGTTACCTTCGGA
AAAAGAGTTGGTAGCTCTTGATCCGGCAAACAAACCACCGCTGGTAGCGGTGGTTTTTTTGTTTGCAAGC
AGCAGATTACGCGCAGAAAAAAAGGATCTCAAGAAGATCCTTTGATCTTTTCTACGGGGTCTGACGCTCA
GTGGAACGAAAACTCACGTTAAGGGATTTTGGTCATGAGATTATCAAAAAGGATCTTCACCTAGATCCTT
TTAAATTAAAAATGAAGTTTTAAATCAATCTAAAGTATATATGAGTAAACTTGGTCTGACAGTTACCAAT
GCTTAATCAGTGAGGCACCTATCTCAGCGATCTGTCTATTTCGTTCATCCATAGTTGCCTGACTCCCCGT
CGTGTAGATAACTACGATACGGGAGGGCTTACCATCTGGCCCCAGTGCTGCAATGATACCGCGAGACCCA
CGCTCACCGGCTCCAGATTTATCAGCAATAAACCAGCCAGCCGGAAGGGCCGAGCGCAGAAGTGGTCCTG
CAACTTTATCCGCCTCCATCCAGTCTATTAATTGTTGCCGGGAAGCTAGAGTAAGTAGTTCGCCAGTTAA
TAGTTTGCGCAACGTTGTTGCCATTGCTACAGGCATCGTGGTGTCACGCTCGTCGTTTGGTATGGCTTCA
TTCAGCTCCGGTTCCCAACGATCAAGGCGAGTTACATGATCCCCCATGTTGTGCAAAAAAGCGGTTAGCT
CCTTCGGTCCTCCGATCGTTGTCAGAAGTAAGTTGGCCGCAGTGTTATCACTCATGGTTATGGCAGCACT
GCATAATTCTCTTACTGTCATGCCATCCGTAAGATGCTTTTCTGTGACTGGTGAGTACTCAACCAAGTCA
TTCTGAGAATAGTGTATGCGGCGACCGAGTTGCTCTTGCCCGGCGTCAATACGGGATAATACCGCGCCAC
ATAGCAGAACTTTAAAAGTGCTCATCATTGGAAAACGTTCTTCGGGGCGAAAACTCTCAAGGATCTTACC
GCTGTTGAGATCCAGTTCGATGTAACCCACTCGTGCACCCAACTGATCTTCAGCATCTTTTACTTTCACC
AGCGTTTCTGGGTGAGCAAAAACAGGAAGGCAAAATGCCGCAAAAAAGGGAATAAGGGCGACACGGAAAT
GTTGAATACTCATACTCTTCCTTTTTCAATATTATTGAAGCATTTATCAGGGTTATTGTCTCATGAGCGG
ATACATATTTGAATGTATTTAGAAAAATAAACAAATAGGGGTTCCGCGCACATTTCCCCGAAAAGTGCCA
CCTAAATTGTAAGCGTTAATATTTTGTTAAAATTCGCGTTAAATTTTTGTTAAATCAGCTCATTTTTTAA
CCAATAGGCCGAAATCGGCAAAATCCCTTATAAATCAAAAGAATAGACCGAGATAGGGT
[37 nt withheld, positions 14200-14236]
AAAGAACGTGGACTCCAACGTCAAAGG
[49 nt withheld, positions 14264-14312]
T
[91 nt withheld, positions 14314-14404]
G
[124 nt withheld, positions 14406-14529]
CCCATTCGCCATTCAGGCTGCGCAACTGTTGGGAAGGGCGATCGGTGCGGGCCTCTTCGCTATTACGCCA
GCTGGCGAAAGGGGGATGTGCTGCAAGGCGATTAAGTTGGGTAACGCCAGGGTTTTCCCAGTCACGACGT
T
