>Addgene plasmid #86557 | pREPROII-attB | addgene partial sequence | sequence record 172476 | Addgene Partial NGS Result
CTCCTGGGCAACGTGCTGGTTATTGTGCTGTCTCATCATTTTGGCAAAGAATTCGTCGACGGGATCCTGG
CCAGCTAGCGAATTCACCATGTCTAGACTGGACAAGAGCAAAGTCATAAACGGCGCTCTGGAATTACTCA
ATGGAGTCGGTATCGAAGGCCTGACGACAAGGAAACTCGCTCAAAAGCTGGGAGTTGAGCAGCCTACCCT
GTACTGGCACGTGAAGAACAAGCGGGCCCTGCTCGATGCCCTGCCAATCGAGATGCTGGACAGGCATCAT
ACCCACTTCTGCCCCCTGGAAGGCGAGTCATGGCAAGACTTTCTGCGGAACAACGCCAAGTCATTCCGCT
GTGCTCTCCTCTCACATCGCGACGGGGCTAAAGTGCATCTCGGCACCCGCCCAACAGAGAAACAGTACGA
AACCCTGGAAAATCAGCTCGCGTTCCTGTGTCAGCAAGGCTTCTCCCTGGAGAACGCACTGTACGCTCTG
TCCGCCGTGGGCCACTTTACACTGGGCTGCGTATTGGAGGAACAGGAGCATCAAGTAGCAAAAGAGGAAA
GAGAGACACCTACCACCGATTCTATGCCCCCACTTCTGAGACAAGCAATTGAGCTGTTCGACCGGCAGGG
AGCCGAACCTGCCTTCCTTTTCGGCCTGGAACTAATCATATGTGGCCTGGAGAAACAGCTAAAGTGCGAA
AGCGGCGGGCCGGCCGACGCCCTTGACGATTTTGACTTAGACATGCTCCCAGCCGATGCCCTTGACGACT
TTGACCTTGATATGCTGCCTGCTGACGCTCTTGACGATTTTGACCTTGACATGCTCCCCGGGTAACTATT
AAAACAGCTCTGGGGTTGTACCCACCCCAGAGGCCCACGTGGCGGCTAGTACTCCGGTATTGCGGTACCC
TTGTACGCCTGTTTTATACTCCCTTCCCGTAACTTAGACGCACAAAACCAAGTTCAATAGAAGGGGGTAC
AAACCAGTACCACCACGAACAAGCACTTCTGTTTCCCCGGTGATGTCGTATAGACTGCTTGCGTGGTTGA
AAGCGACGGATCCGTTATCCGCTTATGTACTTCGAGAAGCCCAGTACCACCTCGGAATCTTCAATGCGTT
GCGCTCAGCACTCAACCCCAGAGTGTAGCTTAGGCTGATGAGTCTGGACATCCCTCACCGGTGACGGTGG
TCCAGGCTGCGTTGGCGGCCTACCTATGGCTAACGCCATGGGACGCTAGTTGTGAACAAGGTGTGAAGAG
CCTATTGAGCTACATAAGAATCCTCCGGCCCCTGAATGCGGCTAATCCCAACCTCGGAGCAGGTGGTCAC
AAACCAGTGATTGGCCTGTCGTAACGCGCAAGTCCGTGGCGGAACCGACTACTTTGGGTGTCCGTGTTTC
CTTTTATTTTATTGTGGCTGCTTATGGTGACAATCACAGATTGTTATCATAAAGCGAATTGGATTCCCGG
GTAACTAAGTAAGGATCCATGTCTAGATTAGATAAAAGTAAAGTGATTAACAGCGCATTAGAGCTGCTTA
ATGAGGTCGGAATCGAAGGTTTAACAACCCGTAAACTCGCCCAGAAGCTTGGTGTAGAGCAGCCTACATT
GTATTGGCATGTAAAAAATAAGCGGGCCCTTATGAACATGCTTTCAGAGGCAATACTGGCGAAGCATCAC
ACCCGTTCAGCACCGTTACCGACTGAGAGTTGGCAGCAGTTTCTCCAGGAAAATGCTCTGAGTTTCCGTA
AAGCATTACTGGTCCATCGTGATGGAGCCCGATTGCATATAGGGACCTCTCCTACGCCCCCCCAGTTTGA
ACAAGCAGAGGCGCAACTACGCTGTCTATGCGATGCAGGGTTTTCGGTCGAGGAGGCTCTTTTCATTCTG
CAATCTATCAGCCATTTTACGTTGGGTGCAGTATTAGAGGAGCAAGCAACAAACCAGATAGAAAATAATC
ATGTGATAGACGCTGCACCACCATTATTACAAGAGGCATTTAATATTCAGGCGAGAACCTCTGCTGAAAT
GGCCTTCCATTTCGGGCTGAAATCATTAATATTTGGATTTTCTGCACAGTTAGATGAAAAAAAGCATACA
CCCATTGAGGATGGTAATAAATCGCCAAAAAAGAAGAGAAAGGTCGACGGCGGTGGTGCTTTGTCTCCTC
AGCACTCTGCTGTCACTCAAGGAAGTATCATCAAGAACAAGGAGGGCATGGATGCTAAGTCACTAACTGC
CTGGTCCCGGACACTGGTGACCTTCAAGGATGTATTTGTGGACTTCACCAGGGAGGAGTGGAAGCTGCTG
GACACTGCTCAGCAGATCGTGTACAGAAATGTGATGCTGGAGAACTATAAGAACCTGGTTTCCTTGGGTT
ATCAGCTTACTAAGCCAGATGTGATCCTCCGGTTGGAGAAGGGAGAAGAGCCCTGGCTGGTGGAGAGAGA
AATTCACCAAGAGACCCATCCTGATTCAGAGACTGCATTTGAAATCAAATCATCAGTTTAAAGATCCAGA
CATGATAAGATACATTGATGAGTTTGGACAAACCACAACTAGAATGCAGTGAAAAAAATGCTTTATTTGT
GAAATTTGTGATGCTATTGCTTTATTTGTAACCATTATAAGCTGCAATAAACAAGTTAACAACAACAATT
GCATTCATTTTATGTTTCAGGTTCAGGGGGAGGTGTGGGAGGTTTTTTAAAGCAAGTAAAACCTCTACAA
ATGTGGTATGGCTGATTATGATCCTGCAAGCCTCGTCGTCCTGGCCGGACCACGCTATCTGTGCAAGGTC
CCCGGCCCCGGACGCGCGAGCTTGGCGAGATTTTCAGGAGCTAAGGAAGCTAAAATGGAGAAAAAAATCA
CTGGATATACCACCGTTGATATATCCCAATGGCATCGTAAAGAACATTTTGAGGCATTTCAGTCAGTTGC
TCAATGTACCTATAACCAGACCGTTCAGTTGCGGCCGCTAACTATAACGGTCCTAAGGTAGCGAGCGATC
GCGGTACCCAGCTTTTGTTCCCTTTAGTGAGGGTTAATTGCGCGCTTGGCGTAATCATGGTCATAGCTGT
TTCCTGTGTGAAATTGTTATCCGCTCACAATTCCACACAACATACGAGCCGGGAGCATAAAGTGTAAAGC
CTGGGGTGCCTAATGAGTGAGCTAACTCACATTAATTGCGTTGCGCTCACTGCCCGCTTTCCAGTCGGGA
AACCTGTCGTGCCAGCTGCATTAATGAATCGGCCAACGCGCGGGGAGAGGCGGTTTGCGTATTGGGCGCT
CTTCCGCTTCCTCGCTCACTGACTCGCTGCGCTCGGTCGTTCGGCTGCGGCGAGCGGTATCAGCTCACTC
AAAGGCGGTAATACGGTTATCCACAGAATCAGGGGATAACGCAGGAAAGAACATGTGAGCAAAAGGCCAG
CAAAAGGCCAGGAACCGTAAAAAGGCCGCGTTGCTGGCGTTTTTCCATAGGCTCCGCCCCCCTGACGAGC
ATCACAAAAATCGACGCTCAAGTCAGAGGTGGCGAAACCCGACAGGACTATAAAGATACCAGGCGTTTCC
CCCTGGAAGCTCCCTCGTGCGCTCTCCTGTTCCGACCCTGCCGCTTACCGGATACCTGTCCGCCTTTCTC
CCTTCGGGAAGCGTGGCGCTTTCTCATAGCTCACGCTGTAGGTATCTCAGTTCGGTGTAGGTCGTTCGCT
CCAAGCTGGGCTGTGTGCACGAACCCCCCGTTCAGCCCGACCGCTGCGCCTTATCCGGTAACTATCGTCT
TGAGTCCAACCCGGTAAGACACGACTTATCGCCACTGGCAGCAGCCACTGGTAACAGGATTAGCAGAGCG
AGGTATGTAGGCGGTGCTACAGAGTTCTTGAAGTGGTGGCCTAACTACGGCTACACTAGAAGAACAGTAT
TTGGTATCTGCGCTCTGCTGAAGCCAGTTACCTTCGGAAAAAGAGTTGGTAGCTCTTGATCCGGCAAACA
AACCACCGCTGGTAGCGGTGGTTTTTTTGTTTGCAAGCAGCAGATTACGCGCAGAAAAAAAGGATCTCAA
GAAGATCCTTTGATCTTTTCTACGGGGTCTGACGCTCAGTGGAACGAAAACTCACGTTAAGGGATTTTGG
TCATGAGATTATCAAAAAGGATCTTCACCTAGATCCTTTTAAATTAAAAATGAAGTTTTAAATCAATCTA
AAGTATATATGAGTAAACTTGGTCTGACAGTTACCAATGCTTAATCAGTGAGGCACCTATCTCAGCGATC
TGTCTATTTCGTTCATCCATAGTTGCCTGACTCCCCGTCGTGTAGATAACTACGATACGGGAGGGCTTAC
CATCTGGCCCCAGTGCTGCAATGATACCGCGAGACCCACGCTCACCGGCTCCAGATTTATCAGCAATAAA
CCAGCCAGCCGGAAGGGCCGAGCGCAGAAGTGGTCCTGCAACTTTATCCGCCTCCATCCAGTCTATTAAT
TGTTGCCGGGAAGCTAGAGTAAGTAGTTCGCCAGTTAATAGTTTGCGCAACGTTGTTGCCATTGCTACAG
GCATCGTGGTGTCACGCTCGTCGTTTGGTATGGCTTCATTCAGCTCCGGTTCCCAACGATCAAGGCGAGT
TACATGATCCCCCATGTTGTGCAAAAAAGCGGTTAGCTCCTTCGGTCCTCCGATCGTTGTCAGAAGTAAG
TTGGCCGCAGTGTTATCACTCATGGTTATGGCAGCACTGCATAATTCTCTTACTGTCATGCCATCCGTAA
GATGCTTTTCTGTGACTGGTGAGTACTCAACCAAGTCATTCTGAGAATAGTGTATGCGGCGACCGAGTTG
CTCTTGCCCGGCGTCAATACGGGATAATACCGCGCCACATAGCAGAACTTTAAAAGTGCTCATCATTGGA
AAACGTTCTTCGGGGCGAAAACTCTCAAGGATCTTACCGCTGTTGAGATCCAGTTCGATGTAACCCACTC
GTGCACCCAACTGATCTTCAGCATCTTTTACTTTCACCAGCGTTTCTGGGTGAGCAAAAACAGGAAGGCA
AAATGCCGCAAAAAAGGGAATAAGGGCGACACGGAAATGTTGAATACTCATACTCTTCCTTTTTCAATAT
TATTGAAGCATTTATCAGGGTTATTGTCTCATGAGCGGATACATATTTGAATGTATTTAGAAAAATAAAC
AAATAGGGGTTCCGCGCACATTTCCCCGAAAAGTGCCACCTAAATTGTAAGCGTTAATATTTTGTTAAAA
TTCGCGTTAAATTTTTGTTAAATCAGCTCATTTTTTAACCAATAGGCCGAAATCGGCAAAATCCCTTATA
AATCAAAAGAATAGACCGAGATAGGGT
[37 nt withheld, positions 5348-5384]
AAAGAACGTGGACTCCAACGTCAAAGG
[49 nt withheld, positions 5412-5460]
T
[91 nt withheld, positions 5462-5552]
G
[124 nt withheld, positions 5554-5677]
CCCATTCGCCATTCAGGCTGCGCAACTGTTGGGAAGGGCGATCGGTGCGGGCCTCTTCGCTATTACGCCA
GCTGGCGAAAGGGGGATGTGCTGCAAGGCGATTAAGTTGGGTAACGCCAGGGTTTTCCCAGTCACGACGT
TGTAAAACGACGGCCAGTGAGCGCGCGTAATACGACTCACTATAGGGCGAATTGGAGCTCGCGATCGCAT
TACCCTGTTATCCCTAGTCCAAGCGATCGCGGCCGGGTCGACATAACTTCGTATAGCATACATTATACGA
AGTTATCCGGCCAAGGCCCGCGGGGCCACTAGTTCTAGAGCGATCCCCGCGGTGCGGGTGCCAGGGCGTG
CCCTTGGGCTCCCCGGGCGCGTACTCCACGGATCGCCACCGCGGTGGAGCTGTCGACATAACTTCGTATA
GCATACATTATACGAAGTTATAGCTCCAATTCGCCCTATAGTGAGTCGTATTACGCGCGGACATTACCCT
GTTATCCCTAGGCGCGCCGTCGACGCCCCAGCTGGTTCTTTCCGCCTCAGAAGCCATAGAGCCCACCGCA
TCCCCAGCATGCCTGCTATTGTCTTCCCAATCCTCCCCCTTGCTGTCCTGCCCCACCCCACCCCCCAGAA
TAGAATGACACCTACTCAGACAATGCGATGCAATTTCCTCATTTTATTAGGAAAGGACAGTGGGAGTGGC
ACCTTCCAGGGTCAAGGAAGGCACGGGGGAGGGGCAAACAACAGATGGCTGGCAACTAGAAGGCACAGTC
GAGGCTGATCAGCGTCGAGCGGCCGGCCTTAAAAGTGCCTCTTCATGTGTAAGGCAAGGTGGTCCGACCT
GGAAAAGGCCCTGTCGCACTTCTGGCACTGAAAGGGCCGGTGCCCTGTGTGTTTGCGGTAGTGCCTGGTC
AGTTCATCCGAGCGGGCGAATTTCCACCCACAGCCGTCCCAGTCACAGTGGTAAGGTTTCTCGCCTGTGT
GAGTTCGCAGGTGTGCCTTGAGATGAGAACTCTTGGTATAGGTTTTGCCACAGCCTGCATAGTCACAAGT
GTGGGTGGCTGTTCTTTTCCGGGGCCACGACCTTCTTCCCCTCTTTGGCTTGGGCTCCTCTGGCAGGCAG
GAACCCGGTGGCATGAGCTCTTGATAATGGAGAGAGGGGACTTGTGACTGCATCTGGTCTGGCAGGAAAG
GAGGGTAGTTGGGCCCCGGATGGGGATGGAATCCTGGGGGAAGAGGCAGGCCAGGGTGACAGTCCCTGCT
GTTCAGCAGTTCCTCGGGACTCAGTGTAGGGGTAGTCCTGGTGGGGAGCTGCCGCCCCAGGGGGAAGTCG
TGTGTGTTGGGCCGGTGGCCGTTGCTGAGCTGGGGTCCAGCGCTCAAATGGGCCTCTAGGGACCGGCTGA
CCGTGCAGGACGGGACCGCCTCTTGCTTAATCTTGGGGCACATGCGCGGCGGGCCACCGCTGTAGGGCGC
CACTACCACGGGGTGGCTGCCGTCTGGGCTTCCTTTGCTAACACTGATGACCGAAGGGCTGCTGTACTCG
CTGCCAGGGGTGGTCAGAGACGCCTTCAGCACAAACTTGCCCATCAGCCCGCCACCTGGCGGCTGAGGCT
GCTGTGGCGGAATGTATACTGGGTCCAACTCCGGCCGCAGGAGCTCAGCCACGAAGCCGCCCGAGGGGCT
CACGTCATTGATGTCCGCCAGGTTGAAGGGGGCCGTGGGAGGTGGCGCAGATTCTCGGCTGTAGAGGAGC
CCTCCACCTGTGTTGCTGGCAGCCACGCCCGGGTCACCCCCGGCCCGGATCGGATAGCTGAAGCTGCAGG
TGGAGGGCGCGCTGGCAGGGCCGCTGCTCGCTGGGGAAGACGAGGATGAAGCTGACGCCGAGGTGGTCAC
GGTGGCGGCCACCGATTCCTGGTGGGTTAGCGAGTTGGAAAGGATAAAGTCTAGGTCCAGGAGGTCGTTG
AACTCCTCGGTCTCCCTCCGGGCTAGGAGGGCCGGGTTGTTACTGCTGCAAGCTGCACCAGCTCCGCCAC
TCTCCAGGTCTGTGGCCACCGTCGCCGCCAGGTCGTAGGGGCGGCCGGGAAGTGGGGGAAGTCGCTTCAT
GTGAGAGAGTTCCTCACGCCAACGGTTAGTCGGGGCACCTGCTGGACGCAGTGTCTTCTCCCTTCCCGCC
GGGCCGGACGCGAACGTGGAGAAGGACGGGAGCAGAGCGTCGCTGACAGCCATAGGGCCGGGATTCTCCT
CCACGTCACCGCATGTTAGAAGACTTCCTCTGCCCTCCATGTGCGACAGGGGCAGTGTGCCGTTAATGGC
CGTGCCGGGCACCGGGCCGCTCTGGTAGTGCTGGGCCATGTGCAGTCTACTGGGCGCAGCGGGCTCCGGC
ACCTCGGCGCCGGGGAGGTACATGCTGATCATGTCCCGGAGGTCCCCGGCCTGGCAGGGCGCCCTGGAGT
GGGAGGAAGAGGTAACCACGGGGGGGCTGGAGCTGGCCTCGGACTTGACCACAGAGCCCATGGAGCCCAG
CGCCATACCGGGGGTGCCCTGCTGCGAGTAGGACATGCTGTAGGTGGGCGAGCCGTTCATGTAGGTCTGC
GAGCTGGTCATGGAGTTGTACTGCAGGGCGCTGACGTCGTAGCGGTGCATCGGTTGCATCTGTGCCGCGC
CGTGAGCGTTGAGGCCCGGGTGCTGCGGGTAGCCCAGCTGCTCCTGCATCATGCTGTAGCTGCCGTTGCT
CCAGCCGTTCATGTGCGCGTAGCTGTCCATGCGCTGGTTCACGCCCGCACCCAGGCCGGCGCCCACCCCA
ACCCCGCTCGCCATGCTGTTCCCGCCGGGGGCCAGCAAGCCTCCGGGAAGCGTGTACTTATCCTTCTTCA
TGAGCGTCTTGGTTTTCCGCCGCGGCCGGTATTTATAATCCGGGTGCTCCTTCATGTGCAGAGCGCGCAG
CCGCTTGGCCTCGTCGATGAACGGCCGCTTCTCGGTCTCGGACAAAAGTTTCCACTCCGCGCCCAGGCGC
TTGCTGATCTCCGAGTTGTGCATCTTGGGGTTCTCCTGGGCCATCTTACGCCGCTGCCCCCGGGACCATA
CCATGAAGGCGTTCATGGGCCTCTTGACGCGGTCCGGGCTGTTCTTCTGGTTGCCGCCGGTCGCCGCCGC
CGTGGCGTTGCCTCCTCCGCCGCCGCCCCCCGAAGCTTGCTGCGGGCCCGGCGGCTTCAGCTCCGTCTCC
ATCATGTTATACATCATGGTGGCGGCGGCCGGCCGCCAGTGTGATGGATGGATATCCGCAGGATCCGCTT
GGGCTGCAGTTGGACCTGGGAGTGGACACCTGTGGAGAGAAAGGCAAAGTGGATGTCATTGTCACTCAAG
TGTATGGCCAGATCTCAAGCCTGCCACACCTCAAGCTTGACAACAAAAAGATTGTCTTTTCTGACCAGAT
GGACGCGGCCACCCTCAAAGGCATCACCGCGGGCCAGGTGAATATCAAATCCTCCTCGTTTTTGGAAACT
GACAATCTTAGCGCAGAAGTCATGCCCGCTTTTGAGAGGGAGTACTCACCCCAACAGCTGGCCCTCGCAG
ACAGCGAATTGTCGACGAATTCGGGGCCGCGGAGGCTGGATCGGTCCCGGTGTCTTCTATGGAGGTCAAA
ACAGCGTGGATGGCGTCTCCAGGCGATCTGACGGTTCACTAAACGAGCTCTGCTTATATAGGTCGAGTTT
ACCACTCCCTATCAGTGATAGAGAAAAGTGAAAGTCGAGTTTACCACTCCCTATCAGTGATAGAGAAAAG
TGAAAGTCGAGTTTACCACTCCCTATCAGTGATAGAGAAAAGTGAAAGTCGAGTTTACCACTCCCTATCA
GTGATAGAGAAAAGTGAAAGTCGAGTTTACCACTCCCTATCAGTGATAGAGAAAAGTGAAAGTCGAGTTT
ACCACTCCCTATCAGTGATAGAGAAAAGTGAAAGTCGAGTTTACCACTCCCTATCAGTGATAGAGAAAAG
TGAAAGTCGAGCTCGGTACCCGGGTCGAGGTAGGCGTGTACGGTGGGAGGCCTATATAAGCAGAGCTCGT
TTAGTGAACCGTCAGATCGCCTGGAGACGCCATCCACGCTGTTTTGACCTCCATAGAAGACACCGGGACC
GATCCAGCCTCCGCGGCCCCGAATTCTTAATTAAAATTCGCTGTCTGCGAGGGCCAGCTGTTGGGGTGAG
TACTCCCTCTCAAAAGCGGGCATGACTTCTGCGCTAAGATTGTCAGTTTCCAAAAACGAGGAGGATTTGA
TATTCACCTGGCCCGCGGTGATGCCTTTGAGGGTGGCCGCGTCCATCTGGTCAGAAAAGACAATCTTTTT
GTTGTCAAGCTTGAGGTGTGGCAGGCTTGAGATCTGGCCATACACTTGAGTGACAATGACATCCACTTTG
CCTTTCTCTCCACAGGTGTCCACTCCCAGGTCCAACTGCAGCCCAAGCGGATCCTGCGGATATCCATCCA
TCACACTGGCGGCCGGCCGCCGCCACCATGGCTGGACACCTGGCTTCAGACTTCGCCTTCTCACCCCCAC
CAGGTGGGGGTGATGGGTCAGCAGGGCTGGAGCCGGGCTGGGTGGATCCTCGAACCTGGCTAAGCTTCCA
AGGGCCTCCAGGTGGGCCTGGAATCGGACCAGGCTCAGAGGTATTGGGGATCTCCCCATGTCCGCCCGCA
TACGAGTTCTGCGGAGGGATGGCATACTGTGGACCTCAGGTTGGACTGGGCCTAGTCCCCCAAGTTGGCG
TGGAGACTTTGCAGCCTGAGGGCCAGGCAGGAGCACGAGTGGAAAGCAACTCAGAGGGAACCTCCTCTGA
GCCCTGTGCCGACCGCCCCAATGCCGTGAAGTTGGAGAAGGTGGAACCAACTCCCGAGGAGTCCCAGGAC
ATGAAAGCCCTGCAGAAGGAGCTAGAACAGTTTGCCAAGCTGCTGAAGCAGAAGAGGATCACCTTGGGGT
ACACCCAGGCCGACGTGGGGCTCACCCTGGGCGTTCTCTTTGGAAAGGTGTTCAGCCAGACCACCATCTG
TCGCTTCGAGGCCTTGCAGCTCAGCCTTAAGAACATGTGTAAGCTGCGGCCCCTGCTGGAGAAGTGGGTG
GAGGAAGCCGACAACAATGAGAACCTTCAGGAGATATGCAAATCGGAGACCCTGGTGCAGGCCCGGAAGA
GAAAGCGAACTAGCATTGAGAACCGTGTGAGGTGGAGTCTGGAGACCATGTTTCTGAAGTGCCCGAAGCC
CTCCCTACAGCAGATCACTCACATCGCCAATCAGCTTGGGCTAGAGAAGGATGTGGTTCGAGTATGGTTC
TGTAACCGGCGCCAGAAGGGCAAAAGATCAAGTATTGAGTATTCCCAACGAGAAGAGTATGAGGCTACAG
GGACACCTTTCCCAGGGGGGGCTGTATCCTTTCCTCTGCCCCCAGGTCCCCACTTTGGCACCCCAGGCTA
TGGAAGCCCCCACTTCACCACACTCTACTCAGTCCCTTTTCCTGAGGGCGAGGCCTTTCCCTCTGTTCCC
GTCACTGCTCTGGGCTCTCCCATGCATTCAAACGAGGGCAGAGGAAGTCTTCTAACATGCGGTGACGTGG
AGGAGAATCCCGGCCCTATGCCCCTCAACGTGAACTTCACCAACAGGAACTATGACCTCGACTACGACTC
CGTACAGCCCTATTTCATCTGCGACGAGGAAGAGAATTTCTATCACCAGCAACAGCAGAGCGAGCTGCAG
CCGCCCGCGCCCAGTGAGGATATCTGGAAGAAATTCGAGCTGCTTCCCACCCCGCCCCTGTCCCCGAGCC
GCCGCTCCGGGCTCTGCTCTCCATCCTATGTTGCGGTCGCTACGTCCTTCTCCCCAAGGGAAGACGATGA
CGGCGGCGGTGGCAACTTCTCCACCGCCGATCAGCTGGAGATGATGACCGAGTTACTTGGAGGAGACATG
GTGAACCAGAGCTTCATCTGCGATCCTGACGACGAGACCTTCATCAAGAACATCATCATCCAGGACTGTA
TGTGGAGCGGTTTCTCAGCCGCTGCCAAGCTGGTCTCGGAGAAGCTGGCCTCCTACCAGGCTGCGCGCAA
AGACAGCACCAGCCTGAGCCCCGCCCGCGGGCACAGCGTCTGCTCCACCTCCAGCCTGTACCTGCAGGAC
CTCACCGCCGCCGCGTCCGAGTGCATTGACCCCTCAGTGGTCTTTCCCTACCCGCTCAACGACAGCAGCT
CGCCCAAATCCTGTACCTCGTCCGATTCCACGGCCTTCTCTCCTTCCTCGGACTCGCTGCTGTCCTCCGA
GTCCTCCCCACGGGCCAGCCCTGAGCCCCTAGTGCTGCATGAGGAGACACCGCCCACCACCAGCAGCGAC
TCTGAAGAAGAGCAAGAAGATGAGGAAGAAATTGATGTGGTGTCTGTGGAGAAGAGGCAAACCCCTGCCA
AGAGGTCGGAGTCGGGCTCATCTCCATCCCGAGGCCACAGCAAACCTCCGCACAGCCCACTGGTCCTCAA
GAGGTGCCACGTCTCCACTCACCAGCACAACTACGCCGCACCCCCCTCCACAAGGAAGGACTATCCAGCT
GCCAAGAGGGCCAAGTTGGACAGTGGCAGGGTCCTGAAGCAGATCAGCAACAACCGCAAGTGCTCCAGCC
CCAGGTCCTCAGACACGGAGGAAAACGACAAGAGGCGGACACACAACGTCTTGGAACGTCAGAGGAGGAA
CGAGCTGAAGCGCAGCTTTTTTGCCCTGCGTGACCAGATCCCTGAATTGGAAAACAACGAAAAGGCCCCC
AAGGTAGTGATCCTCAAAAAAGCCACCGCCTACATCCTGTCCATTCAAGCAGACGAGCACAAGCTCACCT
CTGAAAAGGACTTATTGAGGAAACGACGAGAACAGTTGAAACACAAACTCGAACAGCTTCGAAACTCTGG
TGCATAATAAACGTCGAGCAGCACGAGGTGGCTGTGGCCAGATACTGCGACCTCCCTAGCAAACTGGGGC
ACAAACTTAATTGAGGCCGGCCGCTCGACGCTGATCAGCCTCGACTGTGCCTTCTAGTTGCCAGCCATCT
GTTGTTTGCCCCTCCCCCGTGCCTTCCTTGACCCTGGAAGGTGCCACTCCCACTGTCCTTTCCTAATAAA
ATGAGGAAATTGCATCGCATTGTCTGAGTAGGTGTCATTCTATTCTGGGGGGTGGGGTGGGGCAGGACAG
CAAGGGGGAGGATTGGGAAGACAATAGCAGGCATGCTGGGGATGCGGTGGGCTCTATGGCTTCTGAGGCG
GAAAGAACCAGCTGGGGCTTAATTAAGGCGCGCCGGATTCGACATTGATTATTGACTAGTTATTAATAGT
AATCAATTACGGGGTCATTAGTTCATAGCCCATATATGGAGTTCCGCGTTACATAACTTACGGTAAATGG
CCCGCCTGGCTGACCGCCCAACGACCCCCGCCCATTGACGTCAATAATGACGTATGTTCCCATAGTAACG
CCAATAGGGACTTTCCATTGACGTCAATGGGTGGAGTATTTACGGTAAACTGCCCACTTGGCAGTACATC
AAGTGTATCATATGCCAAGTACGCCCCCTATTGACGTCAATGACGGTAAATGGCCCGCCTGGCATTATGC
CCAGTACATGACCTTATGGGACTTTCCTACTTGGCAGTACATCTACGTATTAGTCATCGCTATTACCATG
GTCGAGGTGAGCCCCACGTTCTGCTTCACTCTCCCCATCTCCCCCCCCTCCCCACCCCGTCCCAAATCTG
TGCGGAGCCGAAATCTGGGAGGCGCCGCCGCACCCCCTCTAGCGGGCGCGGGGCGAAGCGGTGCGGCGCC
GGCAGGAAGGAAATGGGCGGGGAGGGCCTTCGTGCGTCGCCGCGCCGCCGTCCCCTTCTCCCTCTCCAGC
CTCGGGGCTGTCCGCGGGGGGACGGCTGCCTTCGGGGGGGACGGGGCAGGGCGGGGTTCGGCTTCTGGCG
TGTGACCGGCGGCTCTAGAGCCTCTGCTAACCATGTTCATGCCTTCTTCTTTTTCCTACAG
